>Addgene plasmid #42542 | shYAP1 inducible | depositor partial sequence | sequence record 57415 | Target seq:
GCCACCAAGCTAGATAAAGAA
